>Addgene plasmid #76900 | PRKCG gRNA (BRDN0001146495) | addgene full sequence | sequence record 186728 | Addgene Assembled Sequence
CCCGGGTGCAAAGATGGATAAAGTTTTAAACAGAGAGGAATCTTTGCAGCTAATGGACCTTCTAGGTCTT
GAAAGGAGTGGGAATTGGCTCCGGTGCCCGTCAGTGGGCAGAGCGCACATCGCCCACAGTCCCCGAGAAG
TTGGGGGGAGGGGTCGGCAATTGATCCGGTGCCTAGAGAAGGTGGCGCGGGGTAAACTGGGAAAGTGATG
TCGTGTACTGGCTCCGCCTTTTTCCCGAGGGTGGGGGAGAACCGTATATAAGTGCAGTAGTCGCCGTGAA
CGTTCTTTTTCGCAACGGGTTTGCCGCCAGAACACAGGTAAGTGCCGTGTGTGGTTCCCGCGGGCCTGGC
CTCTTTACGGGTTATGGCCCTTGCGTGCCTTGAATTACTTCCACCTGGCTGCAGTACGTGATTCTTGATC
CCGAGCTTCGGGTTGGAAGTGGGTGGGAGAGTTCGAGGCCTTGCGCTTAAGGAGCCCCTTCGCCTCGTGC
TTGAGTTGAGGCCTGGCCTGGGCGCTGGGGCCGCCGCGTGCGAATCTGGTGGCACCTTCGCGCCTGTCTC
GCTGCTTTCGATAAGTCTCTAGCCATTTAAAATTTTTGATGACCTGCTGCGACGCTTTTTTTCTGGCAAG
ATAGTCTTGTAAATGCGGGCCAAGATCTGCACACTGGTATTTCGGTTTTTGGGGCCGCGGGCGGCGACGG
GGCCCGTGCGTCCCAGCGCACATGTTCGGCGAGGCGGGGCCTGCGAGCGCGGCCACCGAGAATCGGACGG
GGGTAGTCTCAAGCTGGCCGGCCTGCTCTGGTGCCTGGCCTCGCGCCGCCGTGTATCGCCCCGCCCTGGG
CGGCAAGGCTGGCCCGGTCGGCACCAGTTGCGTGAGCGGAAAGATGGCCGCTTCCCGGCCCTGCTGCAGG
GAGCTCAAAATGGAGGACGCGGCGCTCGGGAGAGCGGGCGGGTGAGTCACCCACACAAAGGAAAAGGGCC
TTTCCGTCCTCAGCCGTCGCTTCATGTGACTCCACGGAGTACCGGGCGCCGTCCAGGCACCTCGATTAGT
TCTCGAGCTTTTGGAGTACGTCGTCTTTAGGTTGGGGGGAGGGGTTTTATGCGATGGAGTTTCCCCACAC
TGAGTGGGTGGAGACTGAAGTTAGGCCAGCTTGGCACTTGATGTAATTCTCCTTGGAATTTGCCCTTTTT
GAGTTTGGATCTTGGTTCATTCTCAAGCCTCAGACAGTGGTTCAAAGTTTTTTTCTTCCATTTCAGGTGT
CGTGACGTACGGCCACCATGACCGAGTACAAGCCCACGGTGCGCCTCGCCACCCGCGACGACGTCCCCAG
GGCCGTACGCACCCTCGCCGCCGCGTTCGCCGACTACCCCGCCACGCGCCACACCGTCGATCCGGACCGC
CACATCGAGCGGGTCACCGAGCTGCAAGAACTCTTCCTCACGCGCGTCGGGCTCGACATCGGCAAGGTGT
GGGTCGCGGACGACGGCGCCGCCGTGGCGGTCTGGACCACGCCGGAGAGCGTCGAAGCGGGGGCGGTGTT
CGCCGAGATCGGCCCGCGCATGGCCGAGTTGAGCGGTTCCCGGCTGGCCGCGCAGCAACAGATGGAAGGC
CTCCTGGCGCCGCACCGGCCCAAGGAGCCCGCGTGGTTCCTGGCCACCGTCGGAGTCTCGCCCGACCACC
AGGGCAAGGGTCTGGGCAGCGCCGTCGTGCTCCCCGGAGTGGAGGCGGCCGAGCGCGCCGGGGTGCCCGC
CTTCCTGGAGACCTCCGCGCCCCGCAACCTCCCCTTCTACGAGCGGCTCGGCTTCACCGTCACCGCCGAC
GTCGAGGTGCCCGAAGGACCGCGCACCTGGTGCATGACCCGCAAGCCCGGTGCCTGAACGCGTTAAGTCG
ACAATCAACCTCTGGATTACAAAATTTGTGAAAGATTGACTGGTATTCTTAACTATGTTGCTCCTTTTAC
GCTATGTGGATACGCTGCTTTAATGCCTTTGTATCATGCTATTGCTTCCCGTATGGCTTTCATTTTCTCC
TCCTTGTATAAATCCTGGTTGCTGTCTCTTTATGAGGAGTTGTGGCCCGTTGTCAGGCAACGTGGCGTGG
TGTGCACTGTGTTTGCTGACGCAACCCCCACTGGTTGGGGCATTGCCACCACCTGTCAGCTCCTTTCCGG
GACTTTCGCTTTCCCCCTCCCTATTGCCACGGCGGAACTCATCGCCGCCTGCCTTGCCCGCTGCTGGACA
GGGGCTCGGCTGTTGGGCACTGACAATTCCGTGGTGTTGTCGGGGAAATCATCGTCCTTTCCTTGGCTGC
TCGCCTGTGTTGCCACCTGGATTCTGCGCGGGACGTCCTTCTGCTACGTCCCTTCGGCCCTCAATCCAGC
GGACCTTCCTTCCCGCGGCCTGCTGCCGGCTCTGCGGCCTCTTCCGCGTCTTCGCCTTCGCCCTCAGACG
AGTCGGATCTCCCTTTGGGCCGCCTCCCCGCGTCGACTTTAAGACCAATGACTTACAAGGCAGCTGTAGA
TCTTAGCCACTTTTTAAAAGAAAAGGGGGGACTGGAAGGGCTAATTCACTCCCAACGAAGACAAGATCTG
CTTTTTGCTTGTACTGGGTCTCTCTGGTTAGACCAGATCTGAGCCTGGGAGCTCTCTGGCTAACTAGGGA
ACCCACTGCTTAAGCCTCAATAAAGCTTGCCTTGAGTGCTTCAAGTAGTGTGTGCCCGTCTGTTGTGTGA
CTCTGGTAACTAGAGATCCCTCAGACCCTTTTAGTCAGTGTGGAAAATCTCTAGCAGTACGTATAGTAGT
TCATGTCATCTTATTATTCAGTATTTATAACTTGCAAAGAAATGAATATCAGAGAGTGAGAGGAACTTGT
TTATTGCAGCTTATAATGGTTACAAATAAAGCAATAGCATCACAAATTTCACAAATAAAGCATTTTTTTC
ACTGCATTCTAGTTGTGGTTTGTCCAAACTCATCAATGTATCTTATCATGTCTGGCTCTAGCTATCCCGC
CCCTAACTCCGCCCATCCCGCCCCTAACTCCGCCCAGTTCCGCCCATTCTCCGCCCCATGGCTGACTAAT
TTTTTTTATTTATGCAGAGGCCGAGGCCGCCTCGGCCTCTGAGCTATTCCAGAAGTAGTGAGGAGGCTTT
TTTGGAGGCCTAGGGACGTACCCAATTCGCCCTATAGTGAGTCGTATTACGCGCGCTCACTGGCCGTCGT
TTTACAACGTCGTGACTGGGAAAACCCTGGCGTTACCCAACTTAATCGCCTTGCAGCACATCCCCCTTTC
GCCAGCTGGCGTAATAGCGAAGAGGCCCGCACCGATCGCCCTTCCCAACAGTTGCGCAGCCTGAATGGCG
AATGGG
[124 nt withheld, positions 3367-3490]
C
[91 nt withheld, positions 3492-3582]
A
[49 nt withheld, positions 3584-3632]
CCTTTGACGTTGGAGTCCACGTTCTTT
[37 nt withheld, positions 3660-3696]
ACCCTATCTCGGTCTATTCTTTTGATTTATAAGGGATTTTGCCGATTTCGGCCTATTGGTTAAAAAATGA
GCTGATTTAACAAAAATTTAACGCGAATTTTAACAAAATATTAACGCTTACAATTTAGGTGGCACTTTTC
GGGGAAATGTGCGCGGAACCCCTATTTGTTTATTTTTCTAAATACATTCAAATATGTATCCGCTCATGAG
ACAATAACCCTGATAAATGCTTCAATAATATTGAAAAAGGAAGAGTATGAGTATTCAACATTTCCGTGTC
GCCCTTATTCCCTTTTTTGCGGCATTTTGCCTTCCTGTTTTTGCTCACCCAGAAACGCTGGTGAAAGTAA
AAGATGCTGAAGATCAGTTGGGTGCACGAGTGGGTTACATCGAACTGGATCTCAACAGCGGTAAGATCCT
TGAGAGTTTTCGCCCCGAAGAACGTTTTCCAATGATGAGCACTTTTAAAGTTCTGCTATGTGGCGCGGTA
TTATCCCGTATTGACGCCGGGCAAGAGCAACTCGGTCGCCGCATACACTATTCTCAGAATGACTTGGTTG
AGTACTCACCAGTCACAGAAAAGCATCTTACGGATGGCATGACAGTAAGAGAATTATGCAGTGCTGCCAT
AACCATGAGTGATAACACTGCGGCCAACTTACTTCTGACAACGATCGGAGGACCGAAGGAGCTAACCGCT
TTTTTGCACAACATGGGGGATCATGTAACTCGCCTTGATCGTTGGGAACCGGAGCTGAATGAAGCCATAC
CAAACGACGAGCGTGACACCACGATGCCTGTAGCAATGGCAACAACGTTGCGCAAACTATTAACTGGCGA
ACTACTTACTCTAGCTTCCCGGCAACAATTAATAGACTGGATGGAGGCGGATAAAGTTGCAGGACCACTT
CTGCGCTCGGCCCTTCCGGCTGGCTGGTTTATTGCTGATAAATCTGGAGCCGGTGAGCGTGGGTCTCGCG
GTATCATTGCAGCACTGGGGCCAGATGGTAAGCCCTCCCGTATCGTAGTTATCTACACGACGGGGAGTCA
GGCAACTATGGATGAACGAAATAGACAGATCGCTGAGATAGGTGCCTCACTGATTAAGCATTGGTAACTG
TCAGACCAAGTTTACTCATATATACTTTAGATTGATTTAAAACTTCATTTTTAATTTAAAAGGATCTAGG
TGAAGATCCTTTTTGATAATCTCATGACCAAAATCCCTTAACGTGAGTTTTCGTTCCACTGAGCGTCAGA
CCCCGTAGAAAAGATCAAAGGATCTTCTTGAGATCCTTTTTTTCTGCGCGTAATCTGCTGCTTGCAAACA
AAAAAACCACCGCTACCAGCGGTGGTTTGTTTGCCGGATCAAGAGCTACCAACTCTTTTTCCGAAGGTAA
CTGGCTTCAGCAGAGCGCAGATACCAAATACTGTTCTTCTAGTGTAGCCGTAGTTAGGCCACCACTTCAA
GAACTCTGTAGCACCGCCTACATACCTCGCTCTGCTAATCCTGTTACCAGTGGCTGCTGCCAGTGGCGAT
AAGTCGTGTCTTACCGGGTTGGACTCAAGACGATAGTTACCGGATAAGGCGCAGCGGTCGGGCTGAACGG
GGGGTTCGTGCACACAGCCCAGCTTGGAGCGAACGACCTACACCGAACTGAGATACCTACAGCGTGAGCT
ATGAGAAAGCGCCACGCTTCCCGAAGGGAGAAAGGCGGACAGGTATCCGGTAAGCGGCAGGGTCGGAACA
GGAGAGCGCACGAGGGAGCTTCCAGGGGGAAACGCCTGGTATCTTTATAGTCCTGTCGGGTTTCGCCACC
TCTGACTTGAGCGTCGATTTTTGTGATGCTCGTCAGGGGGGCGGAGCCTATGGAAAAACGCCAGCAACGC
GGCCTTTTTACGGTTCCTGGCCTTTTGCTGGCCTTTTGCTCACATGTTCTTTCCTGCGTTATCCCCTGAT
TCTGTGGATAACCGTATTACCGCCTTTGAGTGAGCTGATACCGCTCGCCGCAGCCGAACGACCGAGCGCA
GCGAGTCAGTGAGCGAGGAAGCGGAAGAGCGCCCAATACGCAAACCGCCTCTCCCCGCGCGTTGGCCGAT
TCATTAATGCAGCTGGCACGACAGGTTTCCCGACTGGAAAGCGGGCAGTGAGCGCAACGCAATTAATGTG
AGTTAGCTCACTCATTAGGCACCCCAGGCTTTACACTTTATGCTTCCGGCTCGTATGTTGTGTGGAATTG
TGAGCGGATAACAATTTCACACAGGAAACAGCTATGACCATGATTACGCCAAGCGCGCAATTAACCCTCA
CTAAAGGGAACAAAAGCTGGAGCTGCAAGCTTAATGTAGTCTTATGCAATACTCTTGTAGTCTTGCAACA
TGGTAACGATGAGTTAGCAACATGCCTTACAAGGAGAGAAAAAGCACCGTGCATGCCGATTGGTGGAAGT
AAGGTGGTACGATCGTGCCTTATTAGGAAGGCAACAGACGGGTCTGACATGGATTGGACGAACCACTGAA
TTGCCGCATTGCAGAGATATTGTATTTAAGTGCCTAGCTCGATACATAAACGGGTCTCTCTGGTTAGACC
AGATCTGAGCCTGGGAGCTCTCTGGCTAACTAGGGAACCCACTGCTTAAGCCTCAATAAAGCTTGCCTTG
AGTGCTTCAAGTAGTGTGTGCCCGTCTGTTGTGTGACTCTGGTAACTAGAGATCCCTCAGACCCTTTTAG
TCAGTGTGGAAAATCTCTAGCAGTGGCGCCCGAACAGGGACTTGAAAGCGAAAGGGAAACCAGAGGAGCT
CTCTCGACGCAGGACTCGGCTTGCTGAAGCGCGCACGGCAAGAGGCGAGGGGCGGCGACTGGTGAGTACG
CCAAAAATTTTGACTAGCGGAGGCTAGAAGGAGAGAGATGGGTGCGAGAGCGTCAGTATTAAGCGGGGGA
GAATTAGATCGCGATGGGAAAAAATTCGGTTAAGGCCAGGGGGAAAGAAAAAATATAAATTAAAACATAT
AGTATGGGCAAGCAGGGAGCTAGAACGATTCGCAGTTAATCCTGGCCTGTTAGAAACATCAGAAGGCTGT
AGACAAATACTGGGACAGCTACAACCATCCCTTCAGACAGGATCAGAAGAACTTAGATCATTATATAATA
CAGTAGCAACCCTCTATTGTGTGCATCAAAGGATAGAGATAAAAGACACCAAGGAAGCTTTAGACAAGAT
AGAGGAAGAGCAAAACAAAAGTAAGACCACCGCACAGCAAGCGGCCGCTGATCTTCAGACCTGGAGGAGG
AGATATGAGGGACAATTGGAGAAGTGAATTATATAAATATAAAGTAGTAAAAATTGAACCATTAGGAGTA
GCACCCACCAAGGCAAAGAGAAGAGTGGTGCAGAGAGAAAAAAGAGCAGTGGGAATAGGAGCTTTGTTCC
TTGGGTTCTTGGGAGCAGCAGGAAGCACTATGGGCGCAGCGTCAATGACGCTGACGGTACAGGCCAGACA
ATTATTGTCTGGTATAGTGCAGCAGCAGAACAATTTGCTGAGGGCTATTGAGGCGCAACAGCATCTGTTG
CAACTCACAGTCTGGGGCATCAAGCAGCTCCAGGCAAGAATCCTGGCTGTGGAAAGATACCTAAAGGATC
AACAGCTCCTGGGGATTTGGGGTTGCTCTGGAAAACTCATTTGCACCACTGCTGTGCCTTGGAATGCTAG
TTGGAGTAATAAATCTCTGGAACAGATTTGGAATCACACGACCTGGATGGAGTGGGACAGAGAAATTAAC
AATTACACAAGCTTAATACACTCCTTAATTGAAGAATCGCAAAACCAGCAAGAAAAGAATGAACAAGAAT
TATTGGAATTAGATAAATGGGCAAGTTTGTGGAATTGGTTTAACATAACAAATTGGCTGTGGTATATAAA
ATTATTCATAATGATAGTAGGAGGCTTGGTAGGTTTAAGAATAGTTTTTGCTGTACTTTCTATAGTGAAT
AGAGTTAGGCAGGGATATTCACCATTATCGTTTCAGACCCACCTCCCAACCCCGAGGGGACCCAGAGAGG
GCCTATTTCCCATGATTCCTTCATATTTGCATATACGATACAAGGCTGTTAGAGAGATAATTAGAATTAA
TTTGACTGTAAACACAAAGATATTAGTACAAAATACGTGACGTAGAAAGTAATAATTTCTTGGGTAGTTT
GCAGTTTTAAAATTATGTTTTAAAATGGACTATCATATGCTTACCGTAACTTGAAAGTATTTCGATTTCT
TGGCTTTATATATCTTGTGGAAAGGACGAAACACCGCGAGTATTACAATGTGCCGGGTTTTAGAGCTAGA
AATAGCAAGTTAAAATAAGGCTAGTCCGTTATCAACTTGAAAAAGTGGCACCGAGTCGGTGCTTTTTTAA
GCTTGGCGTAACTAGATCTTGAGACAAATGGCAGTATTCATCCACAATTTTAAAAGAAAAGGGGGGATTG
GGGGGTACAGTGCAGGGGAAAGAATAGTAGACATAATAGCAACAGACATACAAACTAAAGAATTACAAAA
ACAAATTACAAAAATTCAAAATTTTCGGGTTTATTACAGGGACAGCAGAGATCCACTTTGGCGCCGGCTC
GAGGGGG
Features (pLannotate 1.2.2; 29 found; start..end, strand, type, name):
     14..80      +  CDS            small t antigen (fragment): SV40 (simian virus 40) small t antigen
    106..317     +  promoter       EF-1α core promoter: core promoter for human elongation factor EF-1α
    318..1256    +  intron         EF-1α intron A: intron upstream of the start codon of human EF-1α
   1278..1877    +  CDS            PuroR (fragment): puromycin N-acetyltransferase; pac from Streptomyces; confers resistance to puromycin
   1893..2481    +  misc_feature   WPRE: woodchuck hepatitis virus posttranscriptional regulatory element
   2532..2551    +  misc_feature   cPPT/CTS (fragment): central polypurine tract and central termination sequence of HIV-1
   2553..2786    +  LTR            3' LTR (ΔU3): self-inactivating 3' long terminal repeat (LTR) from HIV-1
   2864..2985    +  polyA_signal   SV40 poly(A) signal: SV40 polyadenylation signal
   3025..3160    +  rep_origin     SV40 ori: SV40 origin of replication
   3181..3199    -  promoter       T7 promoter: promoter for bacteriophage T7 RNA polymerase
   3207..3362    +  CDS            lacZα (fragment): LacZα fragment of β-galactosidase; lacZ fragment
   3367..3795    +  rep_origin     f1 ori (sequence partly withheld): f1 bacteriophage origin of replication; arrow indicates direction of (+) strand synthesis
   3848..3952    +  promoter       AmpR promoter: bla
   3953..4813    +  CDS            AmpR: β-lactamase; bla; confers resistance to ampicillin, carbenicillin, and related antibiotics
   4984..5572    +  rep_origin     ori: high-copy-number ColE1/pMB1/pBR322/pUC origin of replication
   5755..5847    +  CDS            lacI (fragment): lac repressor; lacI; The lac repressor binds to the lac operator to inhibit transcription in E. coli. This inhibition can be relieved by adding lactose or isopropyl-β-D-thiogalactopyranoside (IPTG).
   5860..5881    +  protein_bind   CAP binding site: CAP binding activates transcription in the presence of cAMP. E. coli catabolite activator protein
   5896..5926    +  promoter       lac promoter: promoter for the E. coli lac operon
   5934..5950    +  protein_bind   lac operator: The lac repressor binds to the lac operator to inhibit transcription in E. coli. This inhibition can be relieved by adding lactose or isopropyl-β-D-thiogalactopyranoside (IPTG). lac repressor encoded by lacI
   5995..6013    +  promoter       T3 promoter: promoter for bacteriophage T3 RNA polymerase
   6041..6267    +  promoter       RSV promoter: Rous sarcoma virus enhancer/promoter
   6268..6448    +  LTR            5' LTR (truncated): truncated 5' long terminal repeat (LTR) from HIV-1
   6495..6620    +  misc_feature   HIV-1 Ψ: packaging signal of human immunodeficiency virus type 1
   6604..6967    +  CDS            HIV-1 gag (fragment): gag protein from human immunodeficiency virus 1; gag
   7113..7346    +  misc_feature   RRE: The Rev response element (RRE) of HIV-1 allows for Rev-dependent mRNA export from the nucleus to the cytoplasm.
   7723..7749    +  CDS            Rev (fragment): human immunodeficiency virus 1 (HIV-1) Rev protein; rev; enhances nuclear export of unspliced and incompletely spliced viral mRNAs
   7753..7993    +  promoter       U6 promoter: RNA polymerase III promoter for human U6 snRNA
   8023..8098    +  misc_RNA       gRNA scaffold: guide RNA scaffold for the Streptococcus pyogenes CRISPR/Cas9 system
   8154..8271    +  misc_feature   cPPT/CTS: central polypurine tract and central termination sequence of HIV-1
