[The description below was written by a language model from this plasmid's Addgene catalogue record and pLannotate feature annotations shown in this document.]
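Description:
PRKCG gRNA (BRDN0001146495) is a third-generation lentiviral CRISPR guide plasmid built on the lentiGuide-Puro backbone, carrying a single guide RNA directed against human PRKCG, the gene encoding protein kinase C gamma. It is propagated in E. coli as a high-copy plasmid through a ColE1/pUC-type origin with ampicillin selection (AmpR/β-lactamase). The backbone also retains an f1 origin, an SV40 origin and poly(A) signal, and remnants of lac and T7/T3 cloning elements.

The lentiviral transfer cassette begins with an RSV promoter fused to a truncated HIV-1 5' LTR, which allows Tat-independent production of the viral genome. This is followed by the Ψ packaging signal with a partial gag sequence, and the Rev response element for Rev-dependent nuclear export. Within the provirus, a human U6 RNA polymerase III promoter drives the PRKCG-specific spacer joined to the Streptococcus pyogenes Cas9 guide scaffold. A cPPT/CTS element aids nuclear import of the viral DNA. Downstream, the EF-1α core promoter with its intron A expresses puromycin N-acetyltransferase for selection of transduced mammalian cells. A WPRE enhances transcript expression, and the ΔU3 3' LTR makes the integrated vector self-inactivating.

The plasmid does not encode Cas9, so it is meant to be used with a separate Cas9 lentivirus or in cells that already express Cas9, typically for knockout of PRKCG. It belongs to a human kinome guide collection associated with work on optimized sgRNA design. The depositors note that the guide was designed against a GenBank reference sequence that has since been withdrawn from the database.
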