Addgene plasmid #76900: PRKCG gRNA (BRDN0001146495)
Purpose: 3rd generation lentiviral gRNA plasmid targeting human PRKCG
Depositing lab: John Doench & David Root. Depositing organization: Broad Institute. Publication: Optimized sgRNA design to maximize activity and minimize off-target effects of CRISPR-Cas9. Doench JG, Fusi N, Sullender M, Hegde M, Vaimberg EW, Donovan KF, Smith I, Tothova Z, Wilen C, Orchard R, Virgin HW, Listgarten J, Root DE. Nat Biotechnol. 2016 Jan 18. doi: 10.1038/nbt.3437. PubMed 26780180.
Backbone
  Vector backbone: lentiGuide-Puro
  Backbone manufacturer: Zhang Lab (Addgene plasmid # 52963)
  Vector type: Mammalian Expression, Lentiviral, CRISPR
  Selectable markers: Puromycin
Growth in bacteria
  Bacterial resistance: Ampicillin, 100 μg/mL
  Growth temperature: 37°C
  Growth strain: DH5alpha
  Copy number: High Copy
Gene/Insert
  Gene/Insert name: PRKCG
  gRNA/shRNA sequence: CGAGTATTACAATGTGCCGG
  Species: H. sapiens (human)
  Entrez Gene: PRKCG (a.k.a. PKC-gamma, PKCC, PKCG, PKCI(3), PKCgamma, SCA14)
  Promoter: hU6
  Cloning method: Unknown
  Sequencing primers: 5′ U6-F; 3′ pS2-R
Terms and licenses: Academic/Nonprofit Terms; Industry Terms: Not Available to Industry
Depositor comments: The gRNA was designed to target a Genbank reference sequence which has since been removed from the database. Note that this plasmid does NOT contain Cas9. It should be used in conjunction with lentiCas9-Blast (Addgene #52962) or otherwise with cell lines already expressing Cas9. Browse the full kinome gRNA library at http://www.addgene.org/pooled-library/broadgpp-human-kinome/ or visit http://www.broadinstitute.org/rnai/public/ for detailed protocols and information.
How to cite: PRKCG gRNA (BRDN0001146495) was a gift from John Doench & David Root (Addgene plasmid # 76900 ; http://n2t.net/addgene:76900 ; RRID:Addgene_76900)
