>Addgene plasmid #76900 | PRKCG gRNA (BRDN0001146495) | depositor partial sequence | sequence record 144360 | Target Sequence
CGAGTATTACAATGTGCCGG
