>Addgene plasmid #76900 | PRKCG gRNA (BRDN0001146495) | addgene partial sequence | sequence record 186727 | hU6-F
CGTAGAAAGTAATAATTTCTTGGGTAGTTTGCAGTTTTAAAATTATGTTTTAAAATGGACTATCATATGC
TTACCGTAACTTGAAAGTATTTCGATTTCTTGGCTTTATATATCTTGTGGAAAGGACGAAACACCGCGAG
TATTACAATGTGCCGGGTTTTAGAGCTAGAAATAGCAAGTTAAAATAAGGCTAGTCCGTTATCAACTTGA
AAAAGTGGCACCGAGTCGGTGCTTTTTTAAGCTTGGCGTAACTAGATCTTGAGACAAATGGCAGTATTCA
TCCACAATTTTAAAAGAAAAGGGGGGATTGGGGGGTACAGTGCAGGGGAAAGAATAGTAGACATAATAGC
AACAGACATACAAACTAAAGAATTACAAAAACAAATTACAAAAATTCAAAATTTTCGGGTTTATTACAGG
GACAGCAGAGATCCACTTTGGCGCCGGCTCGAGGGGGCCCGGGTGCAAAGATGGATAAAGTTTTAAACAG
AGAGGAATCTTTGCAGCTAATGGACCTTCTAGGTCTTGAAAGGAGTGGGAATTGGCTCCGGTGCCCGTCA
GTGGGCAGAG
